>Addgene plasmid #140395 | pJBL725 | addgene full sequence | sequence record 297926 | Addgene NGS Result
GGAATTGTGAGCGGATAACAATTCCCCTCTAGAAATAATTTTGTTTAACTTTAAGAAGGAGATATACCAT
GACCAAGCCTGTATTACAAGATGGTGAAACGGTCGTATGTCAAGGAACACATGCTGCTATCGCCTCAGAA
TTGCAAGCGATTGCTCCCGAGGTTGCGCAGTCCCTGGCAGAGTTTTTTGCAGTCCTTGCTGATCCCAACC
GTTTACGTTTATTGTCGTTATTGGCACGTTCTGAGCTGTGCGTCGGCGACTTAGCGCAGGCAATCGGTGT
GAGCGAATCTGCGGTTAGTCATCAGTTGCGTAGTTTGCGCAATCTGCGCTTGGTCTCGTATCGTAAACAG
GGGCGTCATGTGTATTACCAACTTCAAGATCACCATATCGTTGCCTTATATCAGAATGCTTTGGACCATC
TGCAAGAATGTCGTGAGAATCTTTATTTTCAAGGGCATCACCATCATCATCATTAACTCGACCGCTGAGC
AATAACTAGCATAACCCCTTGGGGCCTCTAAACGGGTCTTGAGGGGTTTTTTGCTGAAAGGAGGAACTAT
ATCCGGATTGGCGAATGGG
[124 nt withheld, positions 580-703]
C
[91 nt withheld, positions 705-795]
A
[49 nt withheld, positions 797-845]
CCTTTGACGTTGGAGTCCACGTTCTTT
[37 nt withheld, positions 873-909]
ACCCTATCTCGGTCTATTCTTTTGATTTATAAGGGATTTTGCCGATTTCGGCCTATTGGTTAAAAAATGA
GCTGATTTAACAAAAATTTAACGCGAATTTTAACAAAATATTAACGCTTACAATTTAGGTGGCACTTTTC
GGGGAAATGTGCGCGGAACCCCTATTTGTTTATTTTTCTAAATACATTCAAATATGTATCCGCTCATGAA
TTAATTCTTAGAAAAACTCATCGAGCATCAAATGAAACTGCAATTTATTCATATCAGGATTATCAATACC
ATATTTTTGAAAAAGCCGTTTCTGTAATGAAGGAGAAAACTCACCGAGGCAGTTCCATAGGATGGCAAGA
TCCTGGTATCGGTCTGCGATTCCGACTCGTCCAACATCAATACAACCTATTAATTTCCCCTCGTCAAAAA
TAAGGTTATCAAGTGAGAAATCACCATGAGTGACGACTGAATCCGGTGAGAATGGCAAAAGTTTATGCAT
TTCTTTCCAGACTTGTTCAACAGGCCAGCCATTACGCTCGTCATCAAAATCACTCGCATCAACCAAACCG
TTATTCATTCGTGATTGCGCCTGAGCGAGACGAAATACGCGATCGCTGTTAAAAGGACAATTACAAACAG
GAATCGAATGCAACCGGCGCAGGAACACTGCCAGCGCATCAACAATATTTTCACCTGAATCAGGATATTC
TTCTAATACCTGGAATGCTGTTTTCCCGGGGATCGCAGTGGTGAGTAACCATGCATCATCAGGAGTACGG
ATAAAATGCTTGATGGTCGGAAGAGGCATAAATTCCGTCAGCCAGTTTAGTCTGACCATCTCATCTGTAA
CATCATTGGCAACGCTACCTTTGCCATGTTTCAGAAACAACTCTGGCGCATCGGGCTTCCCATACAATCG
ATAGATTGTCGCACCTGATTGCCCGACATTATCGCGAGCCCATTTATACCCATATAAATCAGCATCCATG
TTGGAATTTAATCGCGGCCTAGAGCAAGACGTTTCCCGTTGAATATGGCTCATAACACCCCTTGTATTAC
TGTTTATGTAAGCAGACAGTTTTATTGTTCATGACCAAAATCCCTTAACGTGAGTTTTCGTTCCACTGAG
CGTCAGACCCCGTAGAAAAGATCAAAGGATCTTCTTGAGATCCTTTTTTTCTGCGCGTAATCTGCTGCTT
GCAAACAAAAAAACCACCACTACCAGCGGTGGTTTGTTTGCCGGATCAAGAGCTACCAACTCTTTTTCCG
AAGGTAACTGGCTTCAGCAGAGCGCAGATACCAAATACTGTCCTTCTAGTGTAGCCGTAGTTAGGCCACC
ACTTCAAGAACTCTGTAGCACCGCCTACATACCTCGCTCTGCTAATCCTGTTACCAGTGGCTGCTGCCAG
TGGCGATAAGTCGTGTCTTACCGGGTTGGACTCAAGACGATAGTTACCGGATAAGGCGCAGCGGTCGGGC
TGAACGGGGGGTTCGTGCACACAGCCCAGCTTGGAGCGAACGACCTACACCGAACTGAGATACCTACAGC
GTGAGCTATGAGAAAGCGCCACGCTTCCCGAAGGGAGAAAGGCGGACAGGTATCCGGTAAGCGGCAGGGT
CGGAACAGGAGAGCGCACGAGGGAGCTTCCAGGGGGAAACGCCTGGTATCTTTATAGTCCTGTCGGGTTT
CGCCACCTCTGACTTGAGCGTCGATTTTTGTGATGCTCGTCAGGGGGGCGGAGCCTATGGAAAAACGCCA
GCAACGCGGCCTTTTTACGGTTCCTGGCCTTTTGCTGGCCTTTTGCTCACATGTTCTTTCCTGCGTTATC
CCCTGATTCTGTGGATAACCGTATTACCGCCTTTGAGTGAGCTGATACCGCTCGCCGCAGCCGAACGACC
GAGCGCAGCGAGTCAGTGAGCGAGGAAGCGGAAGAGCGCCTGATGCGGTATTTTCTCCTTACGCATCTGT
GCGGTATTTCACACCGCAATGGTGCACTCTCAGTACAATCTGCTCTGATGCCGCATAGTTAAGCCAGTAT
ACACTCCGCTATCGCTACGTGACTGGGTCATGGCTGCGCCCCGACACCCGCCAACACCCGCTGACGCGCC
CTGACGGGCTTGTCTGCTCCCGGCATCCGCTTACAGACAAGCTGTGACCGTCTCCGGGAGCTGCATGTGT
CAGAGGTTTTCACCGTCATCACCGAAACGCGCGAGGCAGCTGCGGTAAAGCTCATCAGCGTGGTCGTGAA
GCGATTCACAGATGTCTGCCTGTTCATCCGCGTCCAGCTCGTTGAGTTTCTCCAGAAGCGTTAATGTCTG
GCTTCTGATAAAGCGGGCCATGTTAAGGGCGGTTTTTTCCTGTTTGGTCACTGATGCCTCCGTGTAAGGG
GGATTTCTGTTCATGGGGGTAATGATACCGATGAAACGAGAGAGGATGCTCACGATACGGGTTACTGATG
ATGAACATGCCCGGTTACTGGAACGTTGTGAGGGTAAACAACTGGCGGTATGGATGCGGCGGGACCAGAG
AAAAATCACTCAGGGTCAATGCCAGCGCTTCGTTAATACAGATGTAGGTGTTCCACAGGGTAGCCAGCAG
CATCCTGCGATGCAGATCCGGAACATAATGGTGCAGGGCGCTGACTTCCGCGTTTCCAGACTTTACGAAA
CACGGAAACCGAAGACCATTCATGTTGTTGCTCAGGTCGCAGACGTTTTGCAGCAGCAGTCGCTTCACGT
TCGCTCGCGTATCGGTGATTCATTCTGCTAACCAGTAAGGCAACCCCGCCAGCCTAGCCGGGTCCTCAAC
GACAGGAGCACGATCATGCGCACCCATGGGGCCGCCATGCCGGCGATAATGGCCTGCTTCTCGCCGAAAC
GTTTGGTGGCGGGACCAGTGACGAAGGCTTGAGCGAGGGCGTGCAAGATTCCGAATACCGCAAGCGACAG
GCCGATCATCGTCGCGCTCCAGCGAAAGCGGTCCTCGCCGAAAATGACCCAGAGCGCTGCCGGCACCTGT
CCTACGAGTTGCATGATAAAGAAGACAGTCATAAGTGCGGCGACGATAGTCATGCCCCGCGCCCACCGGA
AGGAGCTGACTGGGTTGAAGGCTCTCAAGGGCATCGGTCGAGATCCCGGTGCCTAATGAGTGAGCTAACT
TACATTAATTGCGTTGCGCTCACTGCCCGCTTTCCAGTCGGGAAACCTGTCGTGCCAGCTGCATTAATGA
ATCGGCCAACGCGCGGGGAGAGGCGGTTTGCGTATTGGGCGCCAGGGTGGTTTTTCTTTTCACCAGTGAG
ACGGGCAACAGCTGATTGCCCTTCACCGCCTGGCCCTGAGAGAGTTGCAGCAAGCGGTCCACGCTGGTTT
GCCCCAGCAGGCGAAAATCCTGTTTGATGGTGGTTAACGGCGGGATATAACATGAGCTGTCTTCGGTATC
GTCGTATCCCACTACCGAGATATCCGCACCAACGCGCAGCCCGGACTCGGTAATGGCGCGCATTGCGCCC
AGCGCCATCTGATCGTTGGCAACCAGCATCGCAGTGGGAACGATGCCCTCATTCAGCATTTGCATGGTTT
GTTGAAAACCGGACATGGCACTCCAGTCGCCTTCCCGTTCCGCTATCGGCTGAATTTGATTGCGAGTGAG
ATATTTATGCCAGCCAGCCAGACGCAGACGCGCCGAGACAGAACTTAATGGGCCCGCTAACAGCGCGATT
TGCTGGTGACCCAATGCGACCAGATGCTCCACGCCCAGTCGCGTACCGTCTTCATGGGAGAAAATAATAC
TGTTGATGGGTGTCTGGTCAGAGACATCAAGAAATAACGCCGGAACATTAGTGCAGGCAGCTTCCACAGC
AATGGCATCCTGGTCATCCAGCGGATAGTTAATGATCAGCCCACTGACGCGTTGCGCGAGAAGATTGTGC
ACCGCCGCTTTACAGGCTTCGACGCCGCTTCGTTCTACCATCGACACCACCACGCTGGCACCCAGTTGAT
CGGCGCGAGATTTAATCGCCGCGACAATTTGCGACGGCGCGTGCAGGGCCAGACTGGAGGTGGCAACGCC
AATCAGCAACGACTGTTTGCCCGCCAGTTGTTGTGCCACGCGGTTGGGAATGTAATTCAGCTCCGCCATC
GCCGCTTCCACTTTTTCCCGCGTTTTCGCAGAAACGTGGCTGGCCTGGTTCACCACGCGGGAAACGGTCT
GATAAGAGACACCGGCATACTCTGCGACATCGTATAACGTTACTGGTTTCACATTCACCACCCTGAATTG
ACTCTCTTCCGGGCGCTATCATGCCATACCGCGAAAGGTTTTGCGCCATTCGATGGTGTCCGGGATCTCG
ACGCTCTCCCTTATGCGACTCCTGCATTAGGAAGCAGCCCAGTAGTAGGTTGAGGCCGTTGAGCACCGCC
GCCGCAAGGAATGGTGCATGCAAGGAGATGGCGCCCAACAGTCCCCCGGCCACGGGGCCTGCCACCATAC
CCACGCCGAAACAAGCGCTCATGAGCCCGAAGTGGCGAGCCCGATCTTCCCCATCGGTGATGTCGGCGAT
ATAGGCGCCAGCAACCGCACCTGTGGCGCCGGTGATGCCGGCCACGATGCGTCCGGCGTAGAGGATCGAG
ATCTCGATCCCGCGAAATTAATACGACTCACTATAGG
Features (pLannotate 1.2.2; 18 found; start..end, strand, type, name):
      1..25      +  protein_bind   lac operator: The lac repressor binds to the lac operator to inhibit transcription in E. coli. This inhibition can be relieved by adding lactose or isopropyl-β-D-thiogalactopyranoside (IPTG). lac repressor encoded by lacI
     40..62      +  RBS            RBS: efficient ribosome binding site from bacteriophage T7 gene 10 (Olins and Rangwala, 1989)
     69..434     +  CDS            smtB: SMTB_SYNE7 - Experimental evidence at protein level: Swiss-Prot protein existence level 1. Transcriptional repressor of the expression of the smtA gene. Binds two zinc ions per dimer. The complex of DNA and SmtB is dissociated by zinc ions. From Synechococcus elongatus (strain PCC 7942 / FACHB-805) (Anacystis nidulans R2).
    433..451     +  CDS            capTEV™ (fragment): composite tag for in vivo biotinylation, TEV protease cleavage, and 6xHis tagging
    496..543     +  terminator     T7 terminator: transcription terminator for bacteriophage T7 RNA polymerase
    580..1008    +  rep_origin     f1 ori (sequence partly withheld): f1 bacteriophage origin of replication; arrow indicates direction of (+) strand synthesis
   1061..1118    +  promoter       AmpR promoter (fragment): bla
   1127..1942    -  CDS            KanR: aminoglycoside phosphotransferase; aph(3')-Ia; confers resistance to kanamycin in bacteria or G418 (Geneticin®) in eukaryotes
   2064..2652    +  rep_origin     ori: high-copy-number ColE1/pMB1/pBR322/pUC origin of replication
   2838..2977    -  misc_feature   bom: basis of mobility region from pBR322
   3079..3270    -  CDS            rop: Rop protein, which maintains plasmids at low copy number; rop
   3287..3667    +  CDS            YPB1_ECOLX: Protein predicted: Swiss-Prot protein existence level 4. From Escherichia coli.
   3739..4030    -  CDS            TcR (fragment): tetracycline efflux protein; tet; confers resistance to tetracycline
   4045..4066    -  protein_bind   CAP binding site: CAP binding activates transcription in the presence of cAMP. E. coli catabolite activator protein
   4079..5161    -  CDS            lacI: lac repressor; lacI; The lac repressor binds to the lac operator to inhibit transcription in E. coli. This inhibition can be relieved by adding lactose or isopropyl-β-D-thiogalactopyranoside (IPTG).
   5162..5239    -  promoter       lacI promoter: lacI
   5247..5526    -  CDS            TcR (fragment): tetracycline efflux protein; tet; confers resistance to tetracycline
   5548..5566    +  promoter       T7 promoter: promoter for bacteriophage T7 RNA polymerase
