[The description below was written by a language model from this plasmid's Addgene catalogue record and pLannotate feature annotations shown in this document.]
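Description:
pJBL725 is a bacterial expression plasmid built on the pET28c backbone for producing the SmtB protein in E. coli. It is about 5.6 kb and is propagated through a ColE1/pBR322-type origin. The backbone also carries the rop gene and the bom mobility region, although the catalogue lists the plasmid as high copy. Selection is by kanamycin through the aph(3')-Ia gene. An f1 origin is also present, along with short non-functional remnants of a tetracycline resistance gene that are typical of pBR322-derived pET backbones.

The expression cassette, assembled by Gibson cloning, spans the numbering origin of the circular sequence. A T7 promoter is followed directly by a lac operator, then the strong ribosome binding site from T7 gene 10, the smtB coding sequence, and a T7 terminator. SmtB is a zinc-responsive transcriptional repressor from Synechococcus elongatus PCC 7942. It binds its operator DNA and is released when zinc is bound. According to the catalogue, the protein carries a C-terminal TEV cleavage site followed by a 6xHis tag, which would allow nickel-affinity purification and later tag removal. The annotation software detected only a short fragment of a composite TEV/His tag in this position.

The plasmid also encodes lacI under its own promoter. Transcription therefore stays repressed at the lac operator until IPTG is added, and expression requires a host that supplies T7 RNA polymerase. The associated publication concerns cell-free biosensors for detecting water contaminants, so the construct most likely serves to produce purified SmtB as a metal-sensing regulator for such in vitro systems.
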