Addgene plasmid #140395: pJBL725
Purpose: Expresses SmtB protein under the control of T7-lacO promoter
Depositing lab: Julius Lucks. Depositing organization: Northwestern University. Publication: Cell-free biosensors for rapid detection of water contaminants. Jung JK, Alam KK, Verosloff MS, Capdevila DA, Desmau M, Clauer PR, Lee JW, Nguyen PQ, Pasten PA, Matiasek SJ, Gaillard JF, Giedroc DP, Collins JJ, Lucks JB. Nat Biotechnol. 2020 Jul 6. pii: 10.1038/s41587-020-0571-7. doi: 10.1038/s41587-020-0571-7. PubMed 32632301.
Backbone
  Vector backbone: pET28c
  Vector type: Bacterial Expression
Growth in bacteria
  Bacterial resistance: Kanamycin, 50 μg/mL
  Growth temperature: 37°C
  Growth strain: DH5alpha
  Copy number: High Copy
Gene/Insert
  Gene/Insert name: T7-lacO-SmtB-T
  Tag / fusion protein: TEV-6XHis (C terminal on insert)
  Cloning method: Gibson Cloning
Terms and licenses: Academic/Nonprofit Terms; Industry Terms: Not Available to Industry
How to cite: pJBL725 was a gift from Julius Lucks (Addgene plasmid # 140395 ; http://n2t.net/addgene:140395 ; RRID:Addgene_140395)
